Addgene plasmid #203463: pAG416GAL10-DUGV_OTU
Purpose: Expresses DUGV OTU domain of L protein from a GAL10 promoter with a URA3 marker
Depositing lab: Alejandro Chavez. Depositing organization: University of California, San Diego (UCSD). Publication: A multiplex method for rapidly identifying viral protease inhibitors. Hong SJ, Resnick SJ, Iketani S, Cha JW, Albert BA, Fazekas CT, Chang CW, Liu H, Dagan S, Abagyan MR, Fajtova P, Culbertson B, Brace B, Reddem ER, Forouhar F, Glickman JF, Balkovec JM, Stockwell BR, Shapiro L, O'Donoghue AJ, Sabo Y, Freundlich JS, Ho DD, Chavez A. Mol Syst Biol. 2025 Feb;21(2):158-172. doi: 10.1038/s44320-024-00082-1. Epub 2025 Jan 6. PubMed 39762652.
Backbone
  Vector backbone: pAG416GAL10-ccdB-6stop
  Vector type: Yeast Expression
  Selectable markers: URA3
Growth in bacteria
  Bacterial resistance: Ampicillin, 100 μg/mL
  Growth temperature: 37°C
  Growth strain: DH5alpha
  Copy number: Unknown
Gene/Insert
  Gene/Insert name: DUGV OTU domain of L protein (alt name: Dugbe Virus OTU domain of L protein)
  Entrez Gene: DUGVsLgp1 (a.k.a. DUGVsLgp1)
  Promoter: GAL10
  Cloning method: Gateway Cloning
  Sequencing primers: 5′ tggggctctttacatttcca
Terms and licenses: Academic/Nonprofit Terms; Industry Terms: Not Available to Industry
How to cite: pAG416GAL10-DUGV_OTU was a gift from Alejandro Chavez (Addgene plasmid # 203463 ; http://n2t.net/addgene:203463 ; RRID:Addgene_203463)
