[The description below was written by a language model from this plasmid's Addgene catalogue record and pLannotate feature annotations shown in this document.]
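Description:
pAG416GAL10-DUGV_OTU is a 6.4 kb yeast expression shuttle plasmid built on the Gateway-compatible pAG416GAL10-ccdB-6stop destination backbone. In E. coli it replicates from a high-copy ColE1/pUC-type origin and is selected with ampicillin through the β-lactamase gene. In Saccharomyces cerevisiae it is maintained as a low-copy, stably segregating episome by a CEN6/ARS element. Yeast selection relies on the URA3 auxotrophic marker under its own promoter, which also permits counterselection with 5-fluoroorotic acid. An f1 origin and remnants of the pBluescript-derived scaffold are also present (lac promoter/operator, lacZα fragment, T3 and T7 promoters). These play no evident role in the yeast expression function.

The payload is a roughly 500 bp coding fragment from the L protein of Dugbe virus (DUGV), corresponding to its OTU domain. The L protein carries both RNA-dependent RNA polymerase activity and a deubiquitinating activity that cleaves ubiquitin and ISG15 conjugates, and the OTU domain is the protease-like portion cloned here. The insert was introduced by Gateway recombination and is flanked by attB1 and attB2 sites. It sits downstream of the divergent GAL1,10 promoter region, used here in the GAL10 orientation, so expression is regulated by Gal4 and induced by galactose. Transcription ends at the CYC1 terminator. No epitope tag or reporter fusion is annotated, and the short YPet match upstream of attB1 is probably an annotation artefact.

The construct provides inducible expression of this viral protease domain in yeast. The associated publication describes a multiplexed method for identifying viral protease inhibitors, which suggests it serves as one member of a panel of viral protease expression plasmids.
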