Features (pLannotate 1.2.2; 24 found; start..end, strand, type, name):
      1..589     +  rep_origin     ori: high-copy-number ColE1/pMB1/pBR322/pUC origin of replication
    772..864     +  CDS            lacI (fragment): lac repressor; lacI; The lac repressor binds to the lac operator to inhibit transcription in E. coli. This inhibition can be relieved by adding lactose or isopropyl-β-D-thiogalactopyranoside (IPTG).
    877..898     +  protein_bind   CAP binding site: CAP binding activates transcription in the presence of cAMP. E. coli catabolite activator protein
    913..943     +  promoter       lac promoter: promoter for the E. coli lac operon
    951..967     +  protein_bind   lac operator: The lac repressor binds to the lac operator to inhibit transcription in E. coli. This inhibition can be relieved by adding lactose or isopropyl-β-D-thiogalactopyranoside (IPTG). lac repressor encoded by lacI
   1012..1030    +  promoter       T3 promoter: promoter for bacteriophage T3 RNA polymerase
   1101..1753    -  promoter       GAL1,10 promoter: GAL1 and GAL10 genes of S. cerevisiae; divergent inducible promoter, regulated by Gal4
   1765..1789    +  CDS            YPet (fragment): yellow fluorescent protein optimized for FRET with CyPet (Nguyen and Daugherty, 2005)
   1827..1851    +  protein_bind   attB1: mutant version of attB; recombination site for the Gateway® BP reaction BP Clonase™
   1857..2363    +  CDS            L (fragment): L_DUGBA - Experimental evidence at protein level: Swiss-Prot protein existence level 1. Displays RNA-directed RNA polymerase and deubiquitinating activities. RNA-dependent RNA polymerase is responsible for replication and transcription of the viral RNA genome. The deubiquitinating activity cleaves both ubiquitinated and ISGylated products and may therefore regulate ubiquitin and ISG15 dependent innate immunity (By similarity). From Dugbe virus (isolate ArD44313) (DUGV).
   2368..2392    -  protein_bind   attB2: mutant version of attB; recombination site for the Gateway® BP reaction BP Clonase™
   2396..2443    +  misc_feature   MCS (fragment): pBluescript multiple cloning site
   2444..2691    +  terminator     CYC1 terminator: S. cerevisiae CYC1; transcription terminator for CYC1
   2710..2728    -  promoter       T7 promoter: promoter for bacteriophage T7 RNA polymerase
   2736..2891    +  CDS            lacZα (fragment): LacZα fragment of β-galactosidase; lacZ fragment
   2895..3323    +  rep_origin     f1 ori (sequence partly withheld): f1 bacteriophage origin of replication; arrow indicates direction of (+) strand synthesis
   3351..3402    -  misc_feature   bom (fragment): basis of mobility region from pBR322
   3481..4284    -  CDS            URA3: orotidine-5'-phosphate decarboxylase, required for uracil biosynthesis; S. cerevisiae URA3; yeast auxotrophic marker, counterselectable with 5-fluoroorotic acid (5-FOA)
   4285..4500    -  promoter       URA3 promoter: S. cerevisiae URA3
   4508..4557    -  misc_feature   bom (fragment): basis of mobility region from pBR322
   4659..4694    -  CDS            rop (fragment): Rop protein, which maintains plasmids at low copy number; rop
   4762..5265    -  misc_feature   CEN/ARS: S. cerevisiae CEN6 centromere fused to an autonomously replicating sequence
   5302..5406    +  promoter       AmpR promoter: bla
   5407..6267    +  CDS            AmpR: β-lactamase; bla; confers resistance to ampicillin, carbenicillin, and related antibiotics
>Addgene plasmid #203463 | pAG416GAL10-DUGV_OTU | addgene full sequence | sequence record 402679 | Addgene NGS Result
TTGAGATCCTTTTTTTCTGCGCGTAATCTGCTGCTTGCAAACAAAAAAACCACCGCTACCAGCGGTGGTT
TGTTTGCCGGATCAAGAGCTACCAACTCTTTTTCCGAAGGTAACTGGCTTCAGCAGAGCGCAGATACCAA
ATACTGTTCTTCTAGTGTAGCCGTAGTTAGGCCACCACTTCAAGAACTCTGTAGCACCGCCTACATACCT
CGCTCTGCTAATCCTGTTACCAGTGGCTGCTGCCAGTGGCGATAAGTCGTGTCTTACCGGGTTGGACTCA
AGACGATAGTTACCGGATAAGGCGCAGCGGTCGGGCTGAACGGGGGGTTCGTGCACACAGCCCAGCTTGG
AGCGAACGACCTACACCGAACTGAGATACCTACAGCGTGAGCTATGAGAAAGCGCCACGCTTCCCGAAGG
GAGAAAGGCGGACAGGTATCCGGTAAGCGGCAGGGTCGGAACAGGAGAGCGCACGAGGGAGCTTCCAGGG
GGAAACGCCTGGTATCTTTATAGTCCTGTCGGGTTTCGCCACCTCTGACTTGAGCGTCGATTTTTGTGAT
GCTCGTCAGGGGGGCGGAGCCTATGGAAAAACGCCAGCAACGCGGCCTTTTTACGGTTCCTGGCCTTTTG
CTGGCCTTTTGCTCACATGTTCTTTCCTGCGTTATCCCCTGATTCTGTGGATAACCGTATTACCGCCTTT
GAGTGAGCTGATACCGCTCGCCGCAGCCGAACGACCGAGCGCAGCGAGTCAGTGAGCGAGGAAGCGGAAG
AGCGCCCAATACGCAAACCGCCTCTCCCCGCGCGTTGGCCGATTCATTAATGCAGCTGGCACGACAGGTT
TCCCGACTGGAAAGCGGGCAGTGAGCGCAACGCAATTAATGTGAGTTAGCTCACTCATTAGGCACCCCAG
GCTTTACACTTTATGCTTCCGGCTCGTATGTTGTGTGGAATTGTGAGCGGATAACAATTTCACACAGGAA
ACAGCTATGACCATGATTACGCCAAGCGCGCAATTAACCCTCACTAAAGGGAACAAAAGCTGGAGCTCTA
TGACCATGATTACGCCAAGCGGGGTGTGTTGTTGGTGGGTTGGGTGTATAGTTTTTTCTCCTTGACGTTA
AAGTATAGAGGTATATTAACAATTTTTTGTTGATACTTTTATGACATTTGAATAAGAAGTAATACAAACT
GAAAATGTTGAAAGTATTAGTTAAAGTGGTTATGCAGCTTTTCCATTTATATATCTGTTAATAGATCAAA
AATCATCGCTTCGCTGATTAATTACCCCAGAAATAAGGCTAAAAAACTAATCGCATTATCATCCTATGGT
TGTTAATTTGATTCGTTAATTTGAAGGTTTGTGGGGCCAGGTTACTGCCAATTTTTCCTCTTCATAACCA
TAAAAGCTAGTATTGTAGAATCTTTATTGTTCGGAGCAGTGCGGCGCGAGGCACATCTGCGTTTCAGGAA
CGCGACCGGTGAAGACGAGGACGCACGGAGGAGAGTCTTCCGTCGGAGGGCTGTCGCCCGCTCGGCGGCT
TCTAATCCGTACTTCAATATAGCAATGAGCAGTTAAGCGTATTACTGAAAGTTCCAAAGAGAAGGTTTTT
TTAGGCTAAGATAATGGGGCTCTTTACATTTCCACAACATATAAGTAAGATTAGATATGGATATGTATAT
GGTGGTAATGCCATGTAATATGATTATTAAACTTCTTTGCGTCCATCCAAAAAAAAAGTAAGAATTTTTG
AAAATTCAATATAAATGTCTAAAGGTGAAGAATTATTCAGAATTCCAGCTGACCACCGACTAGTGGATCC
CCCATCACAAGTTTGTACAAAAAAGCAGGCTACAAAATGGACTTCTTAGACAGTCTAATTTGGGAAAGGG
TTGTTGATGAACAATATATCACTAACCCAACATTTTGTGTTAGTGACTATTTTGAAGTTATCAGACAGCC
AGGGGATGGCAACTGTTTTTACCATAGCATTGCAGAACTGTTCTTTGATGTCAAAACACCATCTAGCTTT
AGAAAAGTAAAGGAGCATTTACAGTTAGCAGCAGAAGTGTACTATGACACTGAGCCAGAGGCAGTAGGAA
CTGGAATCTCAAAAGATGAGTACATCAAGGTCGCAATGAAAGACAATGAATGGGGAGGTTCCTTGGAAGC
TTCAATGTTATCAAAGCATCTCCAAACAACCATCATCTTGTGGGTGGTCAATTCGACAGAACAGGTTACG
GCCGCTATTAAGTTTGGACCAGGCAGGGTATCAACAGCTCTAAATCTTATGCATGTTGGTCGCACACACT
TCGATGCGCTTAGGATAATAGAACAGCTGGAGAACAACCAACCTCAAGACAGGTAAAACCCAGCTTTCTT
GTACTAAGTGGTGATGGGCTGCAGGAATTCGATATCAAGCTTATCGATACCGTCGACCTCGAGTCATGTA
ATTAGTTATGTCACGCTTACATTCACGCCCTCCCCCCACATCCGCTCTAACCGAAAAGGAAGGAGTTAGA
CAACCTGAAGTCTAGGTCCCTATTTATTTTTTTATAGTTATGTTAGTATTAAGAACGTTATTTATATTTC
AAATTTTTCTTTTTTTTCTGTACAGACGCGTGTACGCATGTAACATTATACTGAAAACCTTGCTTGAGAA
GGTTTTGGGACGCTCGAAGGCTTTAATTTGCGGCCGGTACCCAATTCGCCCTATAGTGAGTCGTATTACG
CGCGCTCACTGGCCGTCGTTTTACAACGTCGTGACTGGGAAAACCCTGGCGTTACCCAACTTAATCGCCT
TGCAGCACATCCCCCTTTCGCCAGCTGGCGTAATAGCGAAGAGGCCCGCACCGATCGCCCTTCCCAACAG
TTGCGCAGCCTGAATGGCGAATGG
[124 nt withheld, positions 2895-3018]
C
[91 nt withheld, positions 3020-3110]
A
[49 nt withheld, positions 3112-3160]
CCTTTGACGTTGGAGTCCACGTTCTTT
[37 nt withheld, positions 3188-3224]
ACCCTATCTCGGTCTATTCTTTTGATTTATAAGGGATTTTGCCGATTTCGGCCTATTGGTTAAAAAATGA
GCTGATTTAACAAAAATTTAACGCGAATTTTAACAAAATATTAACGCTTACAATTTCCTGATGCGGTATT
TTCTCCTTACGCATCTGTGCGGTATTTCACACCGCATAGGGTAATAACTGATATAATTAAATTGAAGCTC
TAATTTGTGAGTTTAGTATACATGCATTTACTTATAATACAGTTTTTTAGTTTTGCTGGCCGCATCTTCT
CAAATATGCTTCCCAGCCTGCTTTTCTGTAACGTTCACCCTCTACCTTAGCATCCCTTCCCTTTGCAAAT
AGTCCTCTTCCAACAATAATAATGTCAGATCCTGTAGAGACCACATCATCCACGGTTCTATACTGTTGAC
CCAATGCGTCTCCCTTGTCATCTAAACCCACACCGGGTGTCATAATCAACCAATCGTAACCTTCATCTCT
TCCACCCATGTCTCTTTGAGCAATAAAGCCGATAACAAAATCTTTGTCGCTCTTCGCAATGTCAACAGTA
CCCTTAGTATATTCTCCAGTAGATAGGGAGCCCTTGCATGACAATTCTGCTAACATCAAAAGGCCTCTAG
GTTCCTTTGTTACTTCTTCTGCCGCCTGCTTCAAACCGCTAACAATACCTGGGCCCACCACACCGTGTGC
ATTCGTAATGTCTGCCCATTCTGCTATTCTGTATACACCCGCAGAGTACTGCAATTTGACTGTATTACCA
ATGTCAGCAAATTTTCTGTCTTCGAAGAGTAAAAAATTGTACTTGGCGGATAATGCCTTTAGCGGCTTAA
CTGTGCCCTCCATGGAAAAATCAGTCAAGATATCCACATGTGTTTTTAGTAAACAAATTTTGGGACCTAA
TGCTTCAACTAACTCCAGTAATTCCTTGGTGGTACGAACATCCAATGAAGCACACAAGTTTGTTTGCTTT
TCGTGCATGATATTAAATAGCTTGGCAGCAACAGGACTAGGATGAGTAGCAGCACGTTCCTTATATGTAG
CTTTCGACATGATTTATCTTCGTTTCCTGCAGGTTTTTGTTCTGTGCAGTTGGGTTAAGAATACTGGGCA
ATTTCATGTTTCTTCAACACTACATATGCGTATATATACCAATCTAAGTCTGTGCTCCTTCCTTCGTTCT
TCCTTCTGTTCGGAGATTACCGAATCAAAAAAATTTCAAGGAAACCGAAATCAAAAAAAAGAATAAAAAA
AAAATGATGAATTGAAAAGGTGGTATGGTGCACTCTCAGTACAATCTGCTCTGATGCCGCATAGTTAAGC
CAGCCCCGACACCCGCCAACACCCGCTGACGCGCCCTGACGGGCTTGTCTGCTCCCGGCATCCGCTTACA
GACAAGCTGTGACCGTCTCCGGGAGCTGCATGTGTCAGAGGTTTTCACCGTCATCACCGAAACGCGCGAG
ACGAAAGGGCCTCGTGATACGCCTATTTTTATAGGTTAATGTCATGATAATAATGGTTTCTTAGACGGAT
CGCTTGCCTGTAACTTACACGCGCCTCGTATCTTTTAATGATGGAATAATTTGGGAATTTACTCTGTGTT
TATTTATTTTTATGTTTTGTATTTGGATTTTAGAAAGTAAATAAAGAAGGTAGAAGAGTTACGGAATGAA
GAAAAAAAAATAAACAAAGGTTTAAAAAATTTCAACAAAAAGCGTACTTTACATATATATTTATTAGACA
AGAAAAGCAGATTAAATAGATATACATTCGATTAACGATAAGTAAAATGTAAAATCACAGGATTTTCGTG
TGTGGTCTTCTACACAGACAAGATGAAACAATTCGGCATTAATACCTGAGAGCAGGAAGAGCAAGATAAA
AGGTAGTATTTGTTGGCGATCCCCCTAGAGTCTTTTACATCTTCGGAAAACAAAAACTATTTTTTCTTTA
ATTTCTTTTTTTACTTTCTATTTTTAATTTATATATTTATATTAAAAAATTTAAATTATAATTATTTTTA
TAGCACGTGATGAAAAGGACCCAGGTGGCACTTTTCGGGGAAATGTGCGCGGAACCCCTATTTGTTTATT
TTTCTAAATACATTCAAATATGTATCCGCTCATGAGACAATAACCCTGATAAATGCTTCAATAATATTGA
AAAAGGAAGAGTATGAGTATTCAACATTTCCGTGTCGCCCTTATTCCCTTTTTTGCGGCATTTTGCCTTC
CTGTTTTTGCTCACCCAGAAACGCTGGTGAAAGTAAAAGATGCTGAAGATCAGTTGGGTGCACGAGTGGG
TTACATCGAACTGGATCTCAACAGCGGTAAGATCCTTGAGAGTTTTCGCCCCGAAGAACGTTTTCCAATG
ATGAGCACTTTTAAAGTTCTGCTATGTGGCGCGGTATTATCCCGTATTGACGCCGGGCAAGAGCAACTCG
GTCGCCGCATACACTATTCTCAGAATGACTTGGTTGAGTACTCACCAGTCACAGAAAAGCATCTTACGGA
TGGCATGACAGTAAGAGAATTATGCAGTGCTGCCATAACCATGAGTGATAACACTGCGGCCAACTTACTT
CTGACAACGATCGGAGGACCGAAGGAGCTAACCGCTTTTTTGCACAACATGGGGGATCATGTAACTCGCC
TTGATCGTTGGGAACCGGAGCTGAATGAAGCCATACCAAACGACGAGCGTGACACCACGATGCCTGTAGC
AATGGCAACAACGTTGCGCAAACTATTAACTGGCGAACTACTTACTCTAGCTTCCCGGCAACAATTAATA
GACTGGATGGAGGCGGATAAAGTTGCAGGACCACTTCTGCGCTCGGCCCTTCCGGCTGGCTGGTTTATTG
CTGATAAATCTGGAGCCGGTGAGCGTGGGTCTCGCGGTATCATTGCAGCACTGGGGCCAGATGGTAAGCC
CTCCCGTATCGTAGTTATCTACACGACGGGGAGTCAGGCAACTATGGATGAACGAAATAGACAGATCGCT
GAGATAGGTGCCTCACTGATTAAGCATTGGTAACTGTCAGACCAAGTTTACTCATATATACTTTAGATTG
ATTTAAAACTTCATTTTTAATTTAAAAGGATCTAGGTGAAGATCCTTTTTGATAATCTCATGACCAAAAT
CCCTTAACGTGAGTTTTCGTTCCACTGAGCGTCAGACCCCGTAGAAAAGATCAAAGGATCTTC
